Addgene plasmid #152035: pGBW-m4133243
Purpose: Mammalian expression plasmid for SARS-CoV-2 nsp7
Depositing lab: Ginkgo Bioworks & Benjie Chen. Depositing organization: Ginkgo Bioworks.
Backbone
  Vector backbone: pTwist_CMV_Hygro_6
  Backbone size w/o insert (bp): 6525
  Vector type: Mammalian Expression
  Selectable markers: Hygromycin
Growth in bacteria
  Bacterial resistance: Ampicillin, 100 μg/mL
  Growth temperature: 37°C
  Growth strain: DH5alpha
  Copy number: High Copy
Gene/Insert
  Gene/Insert name: SARS-CoV-2 nsp7
  Species: Severe acute respiratory syndrome coronavirus 2
  Insert size (bp): 248
  Mutation: wt
  Entrez Gene: ORF1ab (a.k.a. GU280_gp01)
  Promoter: CMV
  Tag / fusion protein: Cleavable TEV;TapTag (C terminal on backbone)
  Cloning method: Unknown
Resource information
  A portion of this plasmid was derived from a plasmid made by: GinkgoBioworks
Depositor comments: NCBI reference sequence: YP_009725303.1
How to cite: pGBW-m4133243 was a gift from Ginkgo Bioworks & Benjie Chen (Addgene plasmid # 152035 ; http://n2t.net/addgene:152035 ; RRID:Addgene_152035)
