[The description below was written by a language model from this plasmid's Addgene catalogue record and the feature table of its GenBank file.]
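Description:
pGBW-m4133243 is a 7,361 bp circular mammalian expression plasmid built on the pTwist_CMV_Hygro_6 backbone for producing wild-type SARS-CoV-2 nsp7, a small non-structural protein released from the ORF1ab polyprotein. It replicates at high copy in E. coli from a ColE1/pUC-type origin and is selected with ampicillin through the bla gene. For mammalian cells it carries a separate hygromycin resistance cassette, in which the human ubiquitin C promoter drives HygR followed by a synthetic polyadenylation signal, allowing enrichment or stable selection of transfected cells.

The nsp7 insert (about 248 bp) is not itself annotated in the feature table, but its position can be inferred. The CMV enhancer and immediate early promoter sit at the end of the numbered sequence, reading across the origin of the circular map into the region that precedes the first annotated tag element. Downstream, supplied by the backbone, is a C-terminal tandem affinity purification tag. The annotated parts are a TEV protease site, a calmodulin-binding peptide and a second TEV site. The stretch between the second TEV site and the SV40 polyadenylation signal is unannotated, so any further tag module there is not identified by the record. The TEV sites allow the tag to be cleaved off after capture, and the calmodulin-binding peptide permits calcium-dependent binding to calmodulin resin. The expression unit is flanked by 5' and 3' beta-globin insulators, with T7 and rrnG terminators and a synthetic polyadenylation signal limiting read-through from neighbouring regions. The plasmid belongs to a set of tagged SARS-CoV-2 protein constructs intended for protein expression and/or purification in mammalian cells.
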