LOCUS       Exported 7361 bp ds-DNA circular SYN 13-MAY-2021
DEFINITION  Mammalian expression plasmid for SARS-CoV-2 nsp7.
ACCESSION   .
VERSION     .
KEYWORDS    pGBW-m4133243
SOURCE      synthetic DNA construct
  ORGANISM  synthetic DNA construct
REFERENCE   1 (bases 1 to 7361)
  TITLE     SARS-CoV-2 protein Mammalian expression constructs, tagged, for
            protein expression and/or purification
REFERENCE   2 (bases 1 to 7361)
  AUTHORS   .
  TITLE     Direct Submission
  JOURNAL   Exported May 13, 2021 from SnapGene Server 1.1.58
            http://www.snapgene.com
FEATURES             Location/Qualifiers
     source          1..7361
                     /organism="synthetic DNA construct"
                     /mol_type="other DNA"
     CDS             257..277
                     /codon_start=1
                     /product="tobacco etch virus (TEV) protease recognition and
                     cleavage site"
                     /label=TEV site
                     /translation="ENLYFQS"
     CDS             311..388
                     /codon_start=1
                     /product="calmodulin-binding peptide"
                     /label=CBP
                     /note="derived from skeletal muscle myosin light chain
                     kinase; binds calmodulin with nanomolar affinity in the
                     presence of calcium"
                     /translation="KRRWKKNFIAVSAANRFKKISSSGAL"
     CDS             416..436
                     /codon_start=1
                     /product="tobacco etch virus (TEV) protease recognition and
                     cleavage site"
                     /label=TEV site
                     /translation="ENLYFQG"
     polyA_signal    901..1022
                     /label=SV40 poly(A) signal
                     /note="SV40 polyadenylation signal"
     primer_bind     complement(912..931)
                     /label=EBV-rev
                     /note="SV40 polyA terminator, reverse primer"
     primer_bind     966..985
                     /label=SV40pA-R
                     /note="SV40 polyA, reverse primer"
     terminator      1137..1183
                     /label=T7 terminator
                     /note="transcription terminator for bacteriophage T7 RNA
                     polymerase"
     terminator      1213..1349
                     /label=rrnG terminator
                     /note="transcription terminator from the E. coli ribosomal
                     RNA rrnG operon (Albrechtsen et al., 1991)"
     misc_feature    1394..1465
                     /label=3' beta-globin insulator
                     /note="insulator downstream of the human beta-globin locus
                     (Farrell et al., 2002)"
     rep_origin      complement(1691..2279)
                     /direction=LEFT
                     /label=ori
                     /note="high-copy-number ColE1/pMB1/pBR322/pUC origin of
                     replication"
     primer_bind     complement(1771..1790)
                     /label=pBR322ori-F
                     /note="pBR322 origin, forward primer"
     promoter        2779..3988
                     /label=UbC promoter
                     /note="human ubiquitin C promoter"
     primer_bind     3825..3844
                     /label=hUBCpro-F
                     /note="Human Ubiquitin C (UbC) promoter, forward primer"
     CDS             3992..5020
                     /codon_start=1
                     /gene="aph(4)-Ia"
                     /product="aminoglycoside phosphotransferase from E. coli"
                     /label=HygR
                     /note="confers resistance to hygromycin"
                     /translation="MGKKPELTATSVEKFLIEKFDSVSDLMQLSEGEESRAFSFDVGGR
                     GYVLRVNSCADGFYKDRYVYRHFASAALPIPEVLDIGEFSESLTYCISRRAQGVTLQDL
                     PETELPAVLQPVAEAMDAIAAADLSQTSGFGPFGPQGIGQYTTWRDFICAIADPHVYHW
                     QTVMDDTVSASVAQALDELMLWAEDCPEVRHLVHADFGSNNVLTDNGRITAVIDWSEAM
                     FGDSQYEVANIFFWRPWLACMEQQTRYFERRHPELAGSPRLRAYMLRIGLDQLYQSLVD
                     GNFDDAAWAQGRCDAIVRSGAGTVGRTQIARRSAAVWTDGCVEVLADSGNRRPSTRPRA
                     KE"
     polyA_signal    5047..5095
                     /note="synthetic polyadenylation signal"
     CDS             5361..6221
                     /codon_start=1
                     /gene="bla"
                     /product="beta-lactamase"
                     /label=AmpR
                     /note="confers resistance to ampicillin, carbenicillin, and
                     related antibiotics"
                     /translation="MSIQHFRVALIPFFAAFCLPVFAHPETLVKVKDAEDQLGARVGYI
                     ELDLNSGKILESFRPEERFPMMSTFKVLLCGAVLSRIDAGQEQLGRRIHYSQNDLVEYS
                     PVTEKHLTDGMTVRELCSAAITMSDNTAANLLLTTIGGPKELTAFLHNMGDHVTRLDRW
                     EPELNEAIPNDERDTTMPVAMATTLRKLLTGELLTLASRQQLIDWMEADKVAGPLLRSA
                     LPAGWFIADKSGAGERGSRGIIAALGPDGKPSRIVVIYTTGSQATMDERNRQIAEIGAS
                     LIKHW"
     primer_bind     complement(5579..5598)
                     /label=Amp-R
                     /note="Ampicillin resistance gene, reverse primer"
     terminator      6234..6370
                     /label=rrnG terminator
                     /note="transcription terminator from the E. coli ribosomal
                     RNA rrnG operon (Albrechtsen et al., 1991)"
     misc_feature    6515..6586
                     /label=5' beta-globin insulator
                     /note="insulator upstream of the human beta-globin locus
                     (Farrell et al., 2002)"
     terminator      6591..6637
                     /label=T7 terminator
                     /note="transcription terminator for bacteriophage T7 RNA
                     polymerase"
     polyA_signal    6655..6703
                     /note="synthetic polyadenylation signal"
     enhancer        6784..7087
                     /label=CMV enhancer
                     /note="human cytomegalovirus immediate early enhancer"
     promoter        7089..7291
                     /label=CMV promoter
                     /note="human cytomegalovirus (CMV) immediate early
                     promoter"
     primer_bind     7242..7262
                     /label=CMV-F
                     /note="Human CMV immediate early promoter, forward primer"
ORIGIN
        1 caccatgagc aaaatgtctg acgtcaagtg tacatccgta gttctgttat cagtgcttca
       61 acagctgcgg gtggagagtt cgtcaaagct ctgggcccag tgcgtgcagc tgcacaatga
      121 tatattgctc gcgaaagata ctacggaagc tttcgagaag atggtcagct tgctatctgt
      181 tctactgagc atgcaaggag cagtagacat caacaaactt tgcgaagaga tgttagacaa
      241 ccgagccacc ctgcaagaaa acctttactt tcagtcggga cggcgaatcc cggggctgat
      301 aaatccctgg aaaaggagat ggaagaagaa ctttattgca gtgtctgcgg ctaaccggtt
      361 caaaaagatc agttcaagcg gcgccctaga ttacgacatt cctacgaccg cctccgagaa
      421 tctctatttc cagggtgaat ttggcttggc acaacatgac gaggccgtcg ataacaagtt
      481 taataaagaa cagcagaacg ctttctatga gatccttcac ttaccaaatc tgaacgaaga
      541 gcaacgcaac gctttcattc agagcctgaa agacgatccc tcgcagtctg caaatctcct
      601 ggccgaagcc aagaagctga atgacgcaca ggctccaaaa gttgataaca agtttaacaa
      661 ggagcagcag aatgctttct acgagatatt gcaccttcct aatctgaatg aggaacaaag
      721 aaatgcattt atccagtccc taaaagacga tccatcacag agtgccaacc tgcttgcgga
      781 agccaaaaag ctcaatgatg cccaggcccc gaaagtagac gcgaaccatc aataaggatc
      841 cgcaggcctc tgctagcttg actgactgag atacagcgta ccttcagctc acagacatga
      901 taagatacat tgatgagttt ggacaaacca caactagaat gcagtgaaaa aaatgcttta
      961 tttgtgaaat ttgtgatgct attgctttat ttgtaaccat tataagctgc aataaacaag
     1021 ttaacaacaa caattgcatt cattttatgt ttcaggttca gggggaggtg tgggaggttt
     1081 tttaaagcaa gtaaaacctc tacaaatgtg gtattggccc atctctatcg gtatcgtagc
     1141 ataacccctt ggggcctcta aacgggtctt gaggggtttt ttgtgcccct cgggccggat
     1201 tgctatctac cggcattggc gcagaaaaaa atgcctgatg cgacgctgcg cgtcttatac
     1261 tcccacatat gccagattca gcaacggata cggcttcccc aacttgccca cttccatacg
     1321 tgtcctcctt accagaaatt tatccttaag gtcgtcagct atcctgcagg cgatctctcg
     1381 atttcgatca agacattcct ttaatggtct tttctggaca ccactagggg tcagaagtag
     1441 ttcatcaaac tttcttccct ccctaatctc attggttacc ttgggctatc gaaacttaat
     1501 taaccagtca agtcagctac ttggcgagat cgacttgtct gggtttcgac tacgctcaga
     1561 attgcgtcag tcaagttcga tctggtcctt gctattgcac ccgttctccg attacgagtt
     1621 tcatttaaat catgtgagca aaaggccagc aaaaggccag gaaccgtaaa aaggccgcgt
     1681 tgctggcgtt tttccatagg ctccgccccc ctgacgagca tcacaaaaat cgacgctcaa
     1741 gtcagaggtg gcgaaacccg acaggactat aaagatacca ggcgtttccc cctggaagct
     1801 ccctcgtgcg ctctcctgtt ccgaccctgc cgcttaccgg atacctgtcc gcctttctcc
     1861 cttcgggaag cgtggcgctt tctcatagct cacgctgtag gtatctcagt tcggtgtagg
     1921 tcgttcgctc caagctgggc tgtgtgcacg aaccccccgt tcagcccgac cgctgcgcct
     1981 tatccggtaa ctatcgtctt gagtccaacc cggtaagaca cgacttatcg ccactggcag
     2041 cagccactgg taacaggatt agcagagcga ggtatgtagg cggtgctaca gagttcttga
     2101 agtggtggcc taactacggc tacactagaa gaacagtatt tggtatctgc gctctgctga
     2161 agccagttac cttcggaaaa agagttggta gctcttgatc cggcaaacaa accaccgctg
     2221 gtagcggtgg tttttttgtt tgcaagcagc agattacgcg cagaaaaaaa ggatctcaag
     2281 aagatccttt gatcttttct acggggtctg acgctcagtg gaacgaaaac tcacgttaag
     2341 ggattttggt catgagatta tcaaaaagga tcttcaccta gatcctttta aattaaaaat
     2401 gaagttttaa atcaatctaa agtatatatg agtaaacttg gtctgacagt taccaatgct
     2461 taatcagtga ggcacctatc tcagcgatct gtctatttcg ttcatccata gttgcattta
     2521 aatttccgaa ctctccaagg ccctcgtcgg aaaatcttca aacctttcgt ccgatccatc
     2581 ttgcaggcta cctctcgaac gaactatcgc aagtctcttg gccggccttg cgccttggct
     2641 attgcttggc agcgcctatc gccaggtatt actccaatcc cgaatatccg agatcgggat
     2701 cacccgagag aagttcaacc tacatcctca atcccgatct atccgagatc cgaggaatat
     2761 cgaaatcggg gcgcgcctgg cctccgcgcc gggttttggc gcctcccgcg ggcgcccccc
     2821 tcgtcacggc gagcgctgcc acgtcagacg aagggcgcag gagcgtcctg atccttccgc
     2881 ccggacgctc aggacagcgg cccgctgctc ataagactcg gccttagaac cccagtatca
     2941 gcagaaggac attttaggac gggacttggg tgactctagg gcactggttt tctttccaga
     3001 gagcggaaca ggcgaggaaa agtagtccct tctcggcgat tctgcggagg gatctccgtg
     3061 gggcggtgaa cgccgatgat tatataagga cgcgccgggt gtggcacagc tagttccgtc
     3121 gcagccggga tttgggtcgc ggttcttgtt tgtggatcgc tgtgatcgtc acttggtgag
     3181 tagcgggctg ctgggctggc cggggctttc gtggccgccg ggccgctcgg tgggacggaa
     3241 gcgtgtggag agaccgccaa gggctgtagt ctgggtccgc gagcaaggtt gccctgaact
     3301 gggggttggg gggagcgcag caaaatggcg gctgttcccg agtcttgaat ggaagacgct
     3361 tgtgaggcgg gctgtgaggt cgttgaaaca aggtgggggg catggtgggc ggcaagaacc
     3421 caaggtcttg agcccttcgc taatgcggga aagctcttat tcgggtgaga tgggctgggc
     3481 accatctggg gaccctgacg tgaagtttgt cactgactgg agaactcggt ttgtcgtctg
     3541 ttgcgggggc ggcagttatg gcggtgccgt tgggcagtgc acccgtacct ttgggagcgc
     3601 gcgccctcgt cgtgtcgtga cgtcacccgt tctgttggct tataatgcag ggtggggcca
     3661 cctgccggta ggtgtgcggt aggcttttct ccgtcgcagg acgcagggtt cgggcctagg
     3721 gtaggctctc ctgaatcgac aggcgccgga cctctggtga ggggagggat aagtgaggcg
     3781 tcagtttctt tggtcggttt tatgtaccta tcttcttaag tagctgaagc tccggttttg
     3841 aactatgcgc tcggggttgg cgagtgtgtt ttgtgaagtt ttttaggcac cttttgaaat
     3901 gtaatcattt gggtcaatat gtaattttca gtgttagact tgtaaattgt ccgctaaatt
     3961 ctggccgttt ttggcttttt tgttagacaa catgggtaaa aagcctgaac tcaccgcgac
     4021 gtctgtcgag aagtttctga tcgaaaagtt cgacagcgtc tccgacctga tgcagctctc
     4081 ggagggcgaa gaatctcgtg ctttcagctt cgatgtagga gggcgtggat atgtcctgcg
     4141 ggtaaatagc tgcgccgatg gtttctacaa agatcgttat gtttatcggc actttgcatc
     4201 cgccgcgctc ccgattccgg aagtgcttga cattggggag ttcagcgaga gcctgaccta
     4261 ttgcatctcc cgccgtgcac agggtgtcac gttgcaagac ctgcctgaaa ccgaactgcc
     4321 cgctgttctg cagccggtcg cggaggcaat ggatgccatc gctgccgccg atcttagcca
     4381 gacgagcggg ttcggcccat tcggaccgca aggaatcggt caatacacta catggcgtga
     4441 tttcatatgc gcgattgctg atccccatgt gtatcactgg caaactgtga tggacgacac
     4501 cgtcagtgcg tccgtcgcgc aggctctcga tgagctgatg ctttgggccg aggactgccc
     4561 cgaagtccgg cacctcgtgc acgcggattt cggctccaac aatgtcctga cggacaatgg
     4621 ccgcataaca gcggtcattg actggagcga ggcgatgttc ggggattccc aatacgaggt
     4681 cgccaacatc ttcttctgga ggccgtggtt ggcttgtatg gagcagcaga cgcgctactt
     4741 cgagcggagg catccggagc ttgcaggatc gccccggctc cgggcgtata tgctccgcat
     4801 tggtcttgac caactctatc agagcttggt tgacggcaat ttcgatgatg cagcttgggc
     4861 gcagggtcga tgcgacgcaa tcgtccgatc cggagccggg actgtcgggc gtacacaaat
     4921 cgcccgcaga agcgccgccg tctggaccga tggctgtgta gaagtactcg ccgatagtgg
     4981 aaaccgacgc cccagcactc gtccgagggc aaaggaataa gctagtatgt aagcctagtc
     5041 ttagataata aaatcgctat ccatcgaaga tggatgtgtg ttggtttttt gtgtgtgtaa
     5101 cgctaggcgc gcctggtgta ccgagaacga tcctctcagt gcgagtctcg acgatccata
     5161 tcgttgcttg gcagtcagcc agtcggaatc cagcttggga cccaggaagt ccaatcgtca
     5221 gatattgtac tcaagcctgg tcacggcagc gtaccgatct gtttaaacct agatattgat
     5281 agtctgatcg gtcaacgtat aatcgagtcc tagcttttgc aaacatctat caagagacag
     5341 gatcagcagg aggctttcgc atgagtattc aacatttccg tgtcgccctt attccctttt
     5401 ttgcggcatt ttgccttcct gtttttgctc acccagaaac gctggtgaaa gtaaaagatg
     5461 ctgaagatca gttgggtgcg cgagtgggtt acatcgaact ggatctcaac agcggtaaga
     5521 tccttgagag ttttcgcccc gaagaacgct ttccaatgat gagcactttt aaagttctgc
     5581 tatgtggcgc ggtattatcc cgtattgacg ccgggcaaga gcaactcggt cgccgcatac
     5641 actattctca gaatgacttg gttgagtatt caccagtcac agaaaagcat cttacggatg
     5701 gcatgacagt aagagaatta tgcagtgctg ccataaccat gagtgataac actgcggcca
     5761 acttacttct gacaacgatt ggaggaccga aggagctaac cgcttttttg cacaacatgg
     5821 gggatcatgt aactcgcctt gatcgttggg aaccggagct gaatgaagcc ataccaaacg
     5881 acgagcgtga caccacgatg cctgtagcaa tggcaacaac cttgcgtaaa ctattaactg
     5941 gcgaactact tactctagct tcccggcaac agttgataga ctggatggag gcggataaag
     6001 ttgcaggacc acttctgcgc tcggcccttc cggctggctg gtttattgct gataaatctg
     6061 gagccggtga gcgtgggtct cgcggtatca ttgcagcact ggggccagat ggtaagccct
     6121 cccgtatcgt agttatctac acgacgggga gtcaggcaac tatggatgaa cgaaatagac
     6181 agatcgctga gataggtgcc tcactgatta agcattggta accgattcta ggtgcattgg
     6241 cgcagaaaaa aatgcctgat gcgacgctgc gcgtcttata ctcccacata tgccagattc
     6301 agcaacggat acggcttccc caacttgccc acttccatac gtgtcctcct taccagaaat
     6361 ttatccttaa gatcgtttaa actcgactct ggctctatcg aatctccgtc gtttcgagct
     6421 tacgcgaaca gccgtggcgc tcatttgctc gtcgggcatc gaatctcgtc agctatcgtc
     6481 agcttacctt tttggcagcg atcgcggctc ccgacatctt ggaccattag ctccacaggt
     6541 atcttcttcc ctctagtggt cataacagca gcttcagcta cctctcaatt caaaaaaccc
     6601 ctcaagaccc gtttagaggc cccaaggggt tatgctatca atcgttgcgt tacacacaca
     6661 aaaaaccaac acacatccat cttcgatgga tagcgatttt attatctaac tgctgatcga
     6721 gtgtagccag atctagtaat caattacggg gtcattagtt catagcccat atatggagtt
     6781 ccgcgttaca taacttacgg taaatggccc gcctggctga ccgcccaacg acccccgccc
     6841 attgacgtca ataatgacgt atgttcccat agtaacgcca atagggactt tccattgacg
     6901 tcaatgggtg gagtatttac ggtaaactgc ccacttggca gtacatcaag tgtatcatat
     6961 gccaagtacg ccccctattg acgtcaatga cggtaaatgg cccgcctggc attatgccca
     7021 gtacatgacc ttatgggact ttcctacttg gcagtacatc tacgtattag tcatcgctat
     7081 taccatgctg atgcggtttt ggcagtacat caatgggcgt ggatagcggt ttgactcacg
     7141 gggatttcca agtctccacc ccattgacgt caatgggagt ttgttttggc accaaaatca
     7201 acgggacttt ccaaaatgtc gtaacaactc cgccccattg acgcaaatgg gcggtaggcg
     7261 tgtacggtgg gaggtctata taagcagagc tggtttagtg aaccgtcaga tcagatcttt
     7321 gtcgatccta ccatccactc gacacacccg ccagcggccg c
//
